Addgene plasmid #225648: PLacO3O1-PtetA 250 bp with pBELO_L6-PT3-T4_CAMR_TAN+
Purpose: LacO3O1 and tetA promoters in tandem conformation with 250bp distance between them, expressing mCherry with pBELO_L6-PT3-T4 backbone and chloramphenicol resistance
Depositing lab: Andre Sanches Ribeiro. Depositing organization: Tampere University. Publication: Transcription Attenuation in Synthetic Promoters in Nonoverlapping Tandem Formation. Chauhan V, Baptista ISC, Arsh AM, Jagadeesan R, Dash S, Ribeiro AS. Biochemistry. 2024 Jul 12. doi: 10.1021/acs.biochem.4c00012. PubMed 38997112.
Backbone
  Vector backbone: pBELO_L6-PT3-T4_CAMR_TAN+
  Backbone manufacturer: IDT Iowa
  Vector type: Bacterial Expression
Growth in bacteria
  Bacterial resistance: Chloramphenicol, 25 μg/mL
  Growth temperature: 30°C
  Growth strain: DH5alpha
  Growth instructions: Grow in M9 glycerol media
  Copy number: Low Copy
Gene/Insert
  Gene/Insert name: LacO3O1 and tetR/tetA in tandem conformation
  Species: Escherichia coli
  Insert size (bp): 377
  Promoter: LacO3O1 and tetA promoters
  Tag / fusion protein: mCherry (C terminal on backbone)
  Cloning method: Gene Synthesis
  Sequencing primers: 5′ NA
Resource information
  A portion of this plasmid was derived from a plasmid made by: IDT Iowa
Terms and licenses: Academic/Nonprofit Terms; Industry Terms: Not Available to Industry
How to cite: PLacO3O1-PtetA 250 bp with pBELO_L6-PT3-T4_CAMR_TAN+ was a gift from Andre Sanches Ribeiro (Addgene plasmid # 225648 ; http://n2t.net/addgene:225648 ; RRID:Addgene_225648)
