[The description below was written by a language model from this plasmid's Addgene catalogue record and pLannotate feature annotations shown in this document.]
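Description:
PLacO3O1-PtetA 250 bp with pBELO_L6-PT3-T4_CAMR_TAN+ is a low-copy bacterial expression plasmid of about 7.9 kb built on a pBeloBAC-style, F-plasmid-derived backbone. Replication and stable inheritance depend on the F replicon: the annotated oriV and ori2 (oriS) origins, the repE initiator and the incC incompatibility region, together with the sopA/sopB partitioning genes and a remnant of the centromere-like sopC site. This system keeps the plasmid at very low copy number in E. coli. Selection is by chloramphenicol, through a cat gene driven by its own promoter. A fragment of the resD resolvase gene is also detected as backbone residue.

The payload is a synthesised 377 bp E. coli-derived insert that places two regulated promoters in tandem, both pointing the same way toward a single mCherry reporter. Upstream lies the lac-derived LacO3O1 promoter, annotated with its CAP binding site, core promoter and lac operator, so it responds to LacI and IPTG-type inducers. Downstream sits the tetR/tetA promoter region, controlled by TetR. According to the record, the two promoters are separated by 250 bp. The mCherry coding sequence follows and is closed by the rrnB T1 terminator. On the opposite strand, upstream of the cassette, a lambda t0 terminator, a short tet promoter fragment and a small GFP-like (pHluorin) fragment are annotated; they appear to be leftovers of the backbone design. The construct serves as a fluorescence reporter for studying how nonoverlapping tandem promoters interfere with one another, specifically transcription attenuation as a function of promoter spacing.
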