Features (pLannotate 1.2.2; 19 found; start..end, strand, type, name):
      6..29      -  misc_feature   sopC (fragment): sopC; centromere-like partitioning region of the bacterial F plasmid
    102..1073    -  CDS            sopB: partitioning protein for the bacterial F plasmid; sopB
   1073..2248    -  CDS            sopA: partitioning protein for the bacterial F plasmid; sopA
   2574..2824    -  misc_feature   incC: incC; incompatibility region of the bacterial F plasmid
   2827..3582    -  CDS            repE: replication initiation protein for the bacterial F plasmid; repE
   3673..3892    -  rep_origin     ori2: secondary origin of replication for the bacterial F plasmid; also known as oriS
   3968..4582    -  rep_origin     oriV: origin of replication for the bacterial F plasmid
   4980..5324    -  CDS            resD (fragment): REDF_ECOLI - Also known as D. Protein inferred from homology: Swiss-Prot protein existence level 3. Acts as a repressor of transcription and as a site-specific resolvase that cleaves at the RfsF site. From Escherichia coli (strain K12).
   5440..5542    +  promoter       cat promoter: promoter of the E. coli cat gene encoding chloramphenicol acetyltransferase
   5543..6199    +  CDS            cat: CAT_ECOLX - Experimental evidence at protein level: Swiss-Prot protein existence level 1. This enzyme is an effector of chloramphenicol resistance in bacteria. From Escherichia coli. This protein is used as a marker in many commonly used cloning vectors, such as pACYC184.
   6287..6304    -  promoter       tet promoter (fragment): E. coli promoter for tetracycline efflux protein gene
   6337..6431    -  terminator     lambda t0 terminator: transcription terminator from phage lambda
   6491..6538    -  CDS            ecliptic pHluorin (fragment): pH-sensitive mutant of green fluorescent protein (Miesenböck et al., 1998) responds to a drop in pH with a gradual loss (eclipsing) of excitation at 475 nm, accompanied by a reduction of excitation at 395 nm
   6568..6589    +  protein_bind   CAP binding site: CAP binding activates transcription in the presence of cAMP. E. coli catabolite activator protein
   6604..6634    +  promoter       lac promoter: promoter for the E. coli lac operon
   6642..6658    +  protein_bind   lac operator: The lac repressor binds to the lac operator to inhibit transcription in E. coli. This inhibition can be relieved by adding lactose or isopropyl-β-D-thiogalactopyranoside (IPTG). lac repressor encoded by lacI
   6849..6904    +  promoter       tetR/tetA promoters: tetR; overlapping promoters for bacterial tetR and tetA
   6956..7663    +  CDS            mCherry: mCherry is a basic (constitutively fluorescent) red fluorescent protein published in 2004, derived from Discosoma sp.. It is reported to be a very rapidly-maturing monomer with low acid sensitivity.
   7726..7812    +  terminator     rrnB T1 terminator: Escherichia coli rrnB; transcription terminator T1 from the E. coli rrnB gene
>Addgene plasmid #225648 | PLacO3O1-PtetA 250 bp with pBELO_L6-PT3-T4_CAMR_TAN+ | addgene full sequence | sequence record 448715 | Addgene NGS Result
AAGTGGGGCCCAGAGAGAATATTCAGGCCAGTTATGCTTTCTGGCCTGTAACAAAGGACATTAAGTAAAG
ACAGATAAACGTAGACTAAAACGTGGTCGCATCAGGGTGCTGGCTTTTCAAGTTCCTTAAGAATGGCCTC
AATTTTCTCTATACACTCAGTTGGAACACGGGACCTGTCCAGGTTAAGCACCATTTTATCGCCCTTATAC
AATACTGTCGCTCCAGGAGCAAACTGATGTCGTGAGCTTAAACTAGTTCTTGATGCAGATGACGTTTTAA
GCACAGAAGTTAAAAGAGTGATAACTTCTTCAGCTTCAAATATCACCCCAGCTTTTTTCTGCTCATGAAG
GTTAGATGCCTGCTGCTTAAGTAATTCCTCTTTATCTGTAAAGGCTTTTTGAAGTGCATCACCTGACCGG
GCAGATAGTTCACCGGGGTGAGAAAAAAGAGCAACAACTGATTTAGGCAATTTGGCGGTGTTGATACAGC
GGGTAATAATCTTACGTGAAATATTTTCCGCATCAGCCAGCGCAGAAATATTTCCAGCAAATTCATTCTG
CAATCGGCTTGCATAACGCTGACCACGTTCATAAGCACTTGTTGGGCGATAATCGTTACCCAATCTGGAT
AATGCAGCCATCTGCTCATCATCCAGCTCGCCAACCAGAACACGATAATCACTTTCGGTAAGTGCAGCAG
CTTTACGACGGCGACTCCCATCGGCAATTTCTATGACACCAGATACTCTTCGACCGAACGCCGGTGTCTG
TTGACCAGTCAGTAGAAAAGAAGGGATGAGATCATCCAGTGCGTCCTCAGTAAGCAGCTCCTGGTCACGT
TCATTACCTGACCATACCCGAGAGGTCTTCTCAACACTATCACCCCGGAGCACTTCAAGAGTAAACTTCA
CATCCCGACCACATACAGGCAAAGTAATGGCATTACCGCGAGCCATTACTCCTACGCGCGCAATTAACGA
ATCCACCATCGGGGCAGTTGGTGTCGATAACGAAGTATCTTCAACCGGTTGAGTATTGAGCGTATGTTTT
GGAATAACAGGCGCACGCTTCATTATCTAATCTCCCAGCGTGGTTTAATCAGACGATCGAAAATTTCATT
GCAGACAGGTTCCCAAATAGAAAGAGCATTTCTCCAGGCACCAGTTGAAGAGCGTTGATCAATGGCCTGT
TCAAAAACAGTTCTCATCCGGATCTGACCTTTACCAACTTCATCCGTTTCACGTACAACATTTTTTAGAA
CCATGCTTCCCCAGGCATCCCGAATTTGCTCCTCCATCCACGGGGACTGAGAGCCATTACTATTGCTGTA
TTTGGTAAGCAAAATACGTACATCAGGCTCGAACCCTTTAAGATCAACGTTCTTGAGCAGATCACGAAGC
ATATCGAAAAACTGCAGTGCGGAGGTGTAGTCAAACAACTCAGCAGGCGTGGGAACAATCAGCACATCAG
CAGCACATACGACATTAATCGTGCCGATACCCAGGTTAGGCGCGCTGTCAATAACTATGACATCATAGTC
ATGAGCAACAGTTTCAATGGCCAGTCGGAGCATCAGGTGTGGATCGGTGGGCAGTTTACCTTCATCAAAT
TTGCCCATTAACTCAGTTTCAATACGGTGCAGAGCCAGACAGGAAGGAATAATGTCAAGCCCCGGCCAGC
AAGTGGGCTTTATTGCATAAGTGACATCGTCCTTTTCCCCAAGATAGAAAGGCAGGAGAGTGTCTTCTGC
ATGAATATGAAGATCTGGTACCCATCCGTGATACATTGAGGCTGTTCCCTGGGGGTCGTTACCTTCCACG
AGCAAAACACGTAGCCCCTTCAGAGCCAGATCCTGAGCAAGATGAACAGAAACTGAGGTTTTGTAAACGC
CACCTTTATGGGCAGCAACCCCGATCACCGGTGGAAATACGTCTTCAGCACGTCGCAATCGCGTACCAAA
CACATCACGCATATGATTAATTTGTTCAATTGTATAACCAACACGTTGCTCAACCCGTCCTCGAATTTCC
ATATCCGGGTGCGGTAGTCGCCCTGCTTTCTCGGCATCTCTGATAGCCTGAGAAGAAACCCCAACTAAAT
CCGCTGCTTCACCTATTCTCCAGCGCCGGGTTATTTTCCTCGCTTCCGGGCTGTCATCATTAAACTGTGC
AATGGCGATAGCCTTCGTCATTTCATGACCAGCGTTTATGCACTGGTTAAGTGTTTCCATGAGTTTCATT
CTGAACATCCTTTAATCATTGCTTTGCGTTTTTTTATTAAATCTTGCAATTTACTGCAAAGCAACAACAA
AATCGCAAAGTCATCAAAAAACCGCAAAGTTGTTTAAAATAAGAGCAACACTACAAAAGGAGATAAGAAG
AGCACATACCTCAGTCACTTATTATCACTAGCGCTCGCCGCAGCCGTGTAACCGAGCATAGCGAGCGAAC
TGGCGAGGAAGCAAAGAAGAACTGTTCTGTCAGATAGCTCTTACGCTCAGCGCAAGAAGAAATATCCACC
GTGGGAAAAACTCCAGGTAGAGGTACACACGCGGATAGCCAATTCAGAGTAATAAACTGTGATAATCAAC
CCTCATCAATGATGACGAACTAACCCCCGATATCAAGTCACATGACGAAGGGAAAGAGAAGGAAATCAAC
TGTGACAAACTGCCCTCAAATTTGGCTTCCTTAAAAATTACAGTTCAAAAAGTATGAGAAAATCCATGCA
GGCTGAAGGAAACAGCAAAACTGTGACAAATTACCCTCAGTAGGTCAGAACAAATGTGACGAACCACCCT
CAAATCTGTGACAGATAACCCTCAGACTATCCTGTCGTCATGGAAGTGATATCGCGGAAGGAAAATACGA
TATGAGTCGTCTGGCGGCCTTTCTTTTTCTCAATGTATGAGAGGCGCATTGGAGTTCTGCTGTTGATCTC
ATTAACACAGACCTGCAGGAAGCGGCGGCGGAAGTCAGGCATACGCTGGTAACTTTGAGGCAGCTGGTAA
CGCTCTATGATCCAGTCGATTTTCAGAGAGACGATGCCTGAGCCATCCGGCTTACGATACTGACACAGGG
ATTCGTATAAACGCATGGCATACGGATTGGTGATTTCTTTTGTTTCACTAAGCCGAAACTGCGTAAACCG
GTTCTGTAACCCGATAAAGAAGGGAATGAGATATGGGTTGATATGTACACTGTAAAGCCCTCTGGATGGA
CTGTGCGCACGTTTGATAAACCAAGGAAAAGATTCATAGCCTTTTTCATCGCCGGCATCCTCTTCAGGGC
GATAAAAAACCACTTCCTTCCCCGCGAAACTCTTCAATGCCTGCCGTATATCCTTACTGGCTTCCGCAGA
GGTCAATCCGAATATTTCAGCATATTTAGCAACATGGATCTCGCAGATACCGTCATGTTCCTGTAGGGTG
CCATCAGATTTTCTGATCTGGTCAACGAACAGATACAGCATACGTTTTTGATCCCGGGAGAGACTATATG
CCGCCTCAGTGAGGTCGTTTGACTGGACGATTCGCGGGCTATTTTTACGTTTCTTGTGATTGATAACCGC
TGTTTCCGCCATGACAGATCCATGTGAAGTGTGACAAGTTTTTAGATTGTCACACTAAATAAAAAAGAGT
CAATAAGCAGGGATAACTTTGTGAAAAAACAGCTTCTTCTGAGGGCAATTTGTCACAGGGTTAAGGGCAA
TTTGTCACAGACAGGACTGTCATTTGAGGGTGATTTGTCACACTGAAAGGGCAATTTGTCACAACACCTT
CTCTAGAACCAGCATGGATAAAGGCCTACAAGGCGCTCTAAAAAAGAAGATCTAAAAACTATAAAAAAAA
TAATTATAAAAATATCCCCGTGGATAAGTGGATAACCCCAAGGGAAGTTTTTTCAGGCATCGTGTGTAAG
CAGAATATATAAGTGCTGTTCCCTGGTGCTTCCTCGCTCACTCGACCGGGAGGGTTCGAGAAGGGGGGGC
ACCCCCCTTCGGCGTGCGCGGTCACGCGCACAGGGCGCAGCCCTGGTTAAAAACAAGGTTTATAAATATT
GGTTTAAAAGCAGGTTAAAAGACAGGTTAGCGGTGGCCGAAAAACGGGCGGAAACCCTTGCAAATGCTGG
ATTTTCTGCCTGTGGACAGCCCCTCAAATGTCAATAGGTGCGCCCCTCATCTGTCAGCACTCTGCCCCTC
AAGTGTCAAGGATCGCGCCCCTCATCTGTCAGTAGTCGCGCCCCTCAAGTGTCAATACCGCAGGGCACTT
ATCCCCAGGCTTGTCCACATCATCTGTGGGAAACTCGCGTAAAATCAGGCGTTTTCGCCGATTTGCGAGG
CTGGCCAGCTCCACGTCGCCGGCCGAAATCGAGCCTGCCCCTCATCTGTCAACGCCGCGCCGGGTGAGTC
GGCCCCTCAAGTGTCAACGTCCGCCCCTCATCTGTCAGTGAGGGCCAAGTTTTCCGCGAGGTATCCACAA
CGCCGGCGGCCGGCCGCGGTGTCTCGCACACGGCTTCGACGGCGTTTCTGGCGCGTTTGCAGGGCCATAG
ACGGCCGCCAGCCCAGCGGCGAGGGCAACCAGCCGAGGGCTTCGCCCTGTCGCTCGACTGCGGCGAGCAC
TACTGGCTGTAAAAGGACAGACCACATCATGGTTCTGTGTTCATTAGGTTGTTCTGTCCATTGCTGACAT
AATCCGCTCCACTTCAACGTAACACCGCACGAAGATTTCTATTGTTCCTGAAGGCATATTCAAATCGTTT
TCGTTACCGCTTGCTGGCATCATGACAGAACACTACTTCCTATAAACGCTACACAGGCTCCTGAGATTAA
TAATGCGGATCTCTACGATAATGGGAGATTTTCCCGACTGTTTCGTTCGCTTCTCAGTGGATAACAGCCA
GCTTCTCTGTTTAACAGACAAAAACAGCATATCCACTCAGTTCCACATTTCCATATAAAGGCCAAGGCAT
TTATTCTCAGGATAATTGTTTCAGCATCGCAACCGCATCAGACTCCGGCATCGCAAACTGCACCCGGTGC
CGGGCAGCCACATCCAGCGCAAAAACCTTCGTGTAGACTTCCGTTGAACTGATGGACTTATGTCCCATCA
GGCTTTGCAGAACTTTCAGCGGTATACCGGCATACAGCATGTGCATCGCATAGGAATGGCGGAACGTATG
TGGTGTGACCGGAACAGAGAACGTCACACCGTCAGCAGCAGCGGCGGCAACCGCCTCCCCAATCCAGGTC
CTGACCGTTCTGTCCGTCACTTCCCAGATCCGCGCTTTCTCTGTCCTTCCTGTGCGACGGTTACGCCGCT
CCATGAGCTTATCGCGAATAAATACCTGTGACGGAAGATCACTTCGCAGAATAAATAAATCCTGGTGTCC
CTGTTGATACCGGGAAGCCCTGGGCCAACTTTTGGCGAAAATGAGACGTTGATCGGCACGTAAGAGGTTC
CAACTTTCACCATAATGAAATAAGATCACTACCGGGCGTATTTTTTGAGTTATCGAGATTTTCAGGAGCT
AAGGAAGCTAAAATGGAGAAAAAAATCACTGGATATACCACCGTTGATATATCCCAATGGCATCGTAAAG
AACATTTTGAGGCATTTCAGTCAGTTGCTCAATGTACCTATAACCAGACCGTTCAGCTGGATATTACGGC
CTTTTTAAAGACCGTAAAGAAAAATAAGCACAAGTTTTATCCGGCCTTTATTCACATTCTTGCCCGCCTG
ATGAATGCTCATCCGGAATTTCGTATGGCAATGAAAGACGGTGAGCTGGTGATATGGGATAGTGTTCACC
CTTGTTACACCGTTTTCCATGAGCAAACTGAAACGTTTTCATCGCTCTGGAGTGAATACCACGACGATTT
CCGGCAGTTTCTACACATATATTCGCAAGATGTGGCGTGTTACGGTGAAAACCTGGCCTATTTCCCTAAA
GGGTTTATTGAGAATATGTTTTTCGTCTCAGCCAATCCCTGGGTGAGTTTCACCAGTTTTGATTTAAACG
TGGCCAATATGGACAACTTCTTCGCCCCCGTTTTCACGATGGGCAAATATTATACGCAAGGCGACAAGGT
GCTGATGCCGCTGGCGATTCAGGTTCATCATGCCGTTTGTGATGGCTTCCATGTCGGCAGAATGCTTAAT
GAATTACAACAGTACTGCGATGAGTGGCAGGGCGGGGCGTAATTTTTTTAAGGCAGTTATTGGTGCCCTT
AAACGCCTGGTTGCTACGCCTGAATAAGTGATAATAAGCGGATGAATGGCAGAAATTCGATGATAAGCTG
TCAAACATGAGAATTGGTCTCGACGAGTATGCTTGGATTCTCACCAATAAAAAACGCCCGGCGGCAACCG
AGCGTTCTGAACAAATCCAGATGGAGTTCTGAGGTCATTACTGGATCTATCAACAGGAGTCCAAGCGACG
TCTGTGCAAGTACTACTGTTCTGCAGTCACTTGAATTCGATACCCAGCTGTTATTTGTATAGTTCATCCA
TGCCATGTGTAATCCCAGCAGCGGTTACTGGAAAGCGGGCAGTGAGCGCAACGCAATTAATGTGAGTTAG
CTCACTCATTAGGCACCCCAGGCTTTACACTTTATGCTTCCGGCTCGTATGTTGTGTGGAATTGTGAGCG
GATAACAATTTCACACAGGAGATACGAATTTACGTATAGAGCGGGTCATCGAAAGGTTATACTCTCGTAG
TTAACATCTAGCCCGGCCCTATCAGTACAGCAGTGCCTTGAATGACATACTCATCATTAAATTTTCTCTA
CAGCCAAACGACCAAGTGCATTTCCAGGGAGCGCGACGACGAGCAGTCATGAATTTTTGTTGACACTCTA
TCATTGATAGAGTTATTTTACCACTCCCTATCAGTGATAGAGAAAAGTGAAATGTTCACACCAATTGATA
ATATACAAGATTAAGGAGGTAAAGAATGGTGAGCAAGGGCGAGGAGGATAACATGGCCATCATCAAGGAG
TTCATGCGCTTCAAGGTTCACATGGAGGGCTCCGTGAACGGCCACGAGTTCGAGATCGAGGGCGAGGGCG
AGGGCCGCCCCTACGAGGGCACCCAGACCGCCAAGCTGAAGGTGACCAAGGGTGGCCCCCTGCCCTTCGC
CTGGGACATCCTGTCCCCTCAGTTCATGTACGGCTCCAAGGCCTACGTGAAGCACCCCGCCGACATCCCC
GACTACTTGAAGCTGTCCTTCCCCGAGGGCTTCAAGTGGGAGCGCGTGATGAACTTCGAGGACGGCGGCG
TGGTGACCGTGACCCAGGACTCCTCCCTGCAAGACGGCGAGTTCATCTACAAGGTGAAGCTGCGCGGCAC
CAACTTCCCCTCCGACGGCCCCGTAATGCAGAAGAAGACTATGGGCTGGGAGGCCTCCTCCGAGCGGATG
TACCCCGAGGACGGCGCGCTGAAGGGCGAGATCAAGCAGAGGCTGAAGCTGAAGGACGGCGGCCACTACG
ACGCTGAGGTCAAGACCACCTACAAGGCCAAGAAGCCCGTGCAACTGCCCGGCGCGTACAACGTCAACAT
CAAGTTGGACATCACCTCCCACAACGAGGACTACACCATCGTGGAACAGTACGAACGCGCCGAGGGCCGC
CACTCCACCGGCGGCATGGACGAGCTGTATAAGTAAGATATCTATCGCCCTAGGGACCGTCTCGAGAGAA
TCAATATTAATCCAACGCGTGGCATCAAATAAAACGAAAGGCTCAGTCGAAAGACTGGGCCTTTCGTTTT
ATCTGTTGTTTGTCGGTGAACGCTCTCCTGAGTAGGACAAATCCGCCGCCCTAGACTTAGGCGTTCGGCT
GCGGCGAGCGGTATCAGCTCACTCAAAG
